>Addgene plasmid #30015 | HL 1474 (=HL 862 + pHL 404) | addgene partial sequence | sequence record 35331 | 30015 with GFP-R
TCTTCTCCTTTACGCATGCTAGCTGGGACCAGGAGGGACAGTACTTTAACTTTCATGTTATTAACCCTCT
GTTATATGCCTTTATTTGCTTTTTTATGCCACTGCATACTGATTAACCCTCATTAATCAGTCGGCAAGTC
GACAGTATCTCTATCACTGATAGGGATGTCAATCTCTATCACTGATAGGGACTCGAGGTGAAGACGAAAG
GGCCTCGTGATACGCCTATTTTTATAGGTTAATGTCATGATAATAATGGTTTCTTAGACGTCAGGTGGCA
CTTTTCGGGGAAATGTGCGCGGAACCCCTATTTGTTTATTTTTCTAAATACATTCAAATATGTATCCGCT
CATGAGACAATAACCCTGATAAATGCTTCAATAATATTGAAAAAGGAAGAGTATGAGTATTCAACATTTC
CGTGTCGCCCTTATTCCCTTTTTTGCGGCATTTTGCCTTCCTGTTTTTGCTCACCCAGAAACGCTGGTGA
AAGTAAAAGATGCTGAAGATCAGTTGGGTGCACGAGTGGGTTACATCGAACTGGATCTCAACAGCGGTAA
GATCCTTGAGAGTTTTCGCCCCGAAGAACGTTTTCCAATGATGAGCACTTTTAAAGTTCTGCTATGTGGC
GCGGTATTATCCCGTATTGACGCCGGGCAAGAGCAACTCGGTCGCCGCATACACTATTCTCAGAATGACT
TGGTTGAGTACTCACCAGTCACAGAAAAGCATCTTACGGATGGCATGACAGTAAGAGAATTATGCAGTGC
TGCCATAACCATGAGTGATAACACTGCGGCCAACTTACTTCTGACAACGATC
