>Addgene plasmid #30015 | HL 1474 (=HL 862 + pHL 404) | depositor partial sequence | sequence record 35635 | vector backbone, ColE (from pZ system) + AmpR
CCCGGGGGATCCCATGGTACGCGTGCTAGAGGCATCAAATAAAACGAAAGGCTCAGTCGAAAGACTGGGC
CTTTCGTTTTATCTGTTGTTTGTCGGTGAACGCTCTCCTGAGTAGGACAAATCCGCCGCCCTAGACCTAG
GCGTTCGGCTGCGGCGAGCGGTATCAGCTCACTCAAAGGCGGTAATACGGTTATCCACAGAATCAGGGGA
TAACGCAGGAAAGAACATGTGAGCAAAAGGCCAGCAAAAGGCCAGGAACCGTAAAAAGGCCGCGTTGCTG
GCGTTTTTCCATAGGCTCCGCCCCCCTGACGAGCATCACAAAAATCGACGCTCAAGTCAGAGGTGGCGAA
ACCCGACAGGACTATAAAGATACCAGGCGTTTCCCCCTGGAAGCTCCCTCGTGCGCTCTCCTGTTCCGAC
CCTGCCGCTTACCGGATACCTGTCCGCCTTTCTCCCTTCGGGAAGCGTGGCGCTTTCTCAATGCTCACGC
TGTAGGTATCTCAGTTCGGTGTAGGTCGTTCGCTCCAAGCTGGGCTGTGTGCACGAACCCCCCGTTCAGC
CCGACCGCTGCGCCTTATCCGGTAACTATCGTCTTGAGTCCAACCCGGTAAGACACGACTTATCGCCACT
GGCAGCAGCCACTGGTAACAGGATTAGCAGAGCGAGGTATGTAGGCGGTGCTACAGAGTTCTTGAAGTGG
TGGCCTAACTACGGCTACACTAGAAGGACAGTATTTGGTATCTGCGCTCTGCTGAAGCCAGTTACCTTCG
GAAAAAGAGTTGGTAGCTCTTGATCCGGCAAACAAACCACCGCTGGTAGCGGTGGTTTTTTTGTTTGCAA
GCAGCAGATTACGCGCAGAAAAAAAGGATCTCAAGAAGATCCTTTGATCTTTTCTACGGGGTCTGACGCT
CAGTGGAACGAAAACTCACGTTAAGGGATTTTGGTCATGACTAGTGCTTGGATTCTCACCAATAAAAAAC
GCCCGGCGGCAACCGAGCGTTCTGAACAAATCCAGATGGAGTTCTGAGGTCATTACTGGATCTATCAACA
GGAGTCCAAGCGAGCTCGTAAACTTGGTCTGACAGTTACCAATGCTTAATCAGTGAGGCACCTATCTCAG
CGATCTGTCTATTTCGTTCATCCATAGTTGCCTGACTCCCCGTCGTGTAGATAACTACGATACGGGAGGG
CTTACCATCTGGCCCCAGTGCTGCAATGATACCGCGAGACCCACGCTCACCGGCTCCAGATTTATCAGCA
ATAAACCAGCCAGCCGGAAGGGCCGAGCGCAGAAGTGGTCCTGCAACTTTATCCGCCTCCATCCAGTCTA
TTAATTGTTGCCGGGAAGCTAGAGTAAGTAGTTCGCCAGTTAATAGTTTGCGCAACGTTGTTGCCATTGC
TACAGGCATCGTGGTGTCACGCTCGTCGTTTGGTATGGCTTCATTCAGCTCCGGTTCCCAACGATCAAGG
CGAGTTACATGATCCCCCATGTTGTGCAAAAAAGCGGTTAGCTCCTTCGGTCCTCCGATCGTTGTCAGAA
GTAAGTTGGCCGCAGTGTTATCACTCATGGTTATGGCAGCACTGCATAATTCTCTTACTGTCATGCCATC
CGTAAGATGCTTTTCTGTGACTGGTGAGTACTCAACCAAGTCATTCTGAGAATAGTGTATGCGGCGACCG
AGTTGCTCTTGCCCGGCGTCAATACGGGATAATACCGCGCCACATAGCAGAACTTTAAAAGTGCTCATCA
TTGGAAAACGTTCTTCGGGGCGAAAACTCTCAAGGATCTTACCGCTGTTGAGATCCAGTTCGATGTAACC
CACTCGTGCACCCAACTGATCTTCAGCATCTTTTACTTTCACCAGCGTTTCTGGGTGAGCAAAAACAGGA
AGGCAAAATGCCGCAAAAAAGGGAATAAGGGCGACACGGAAATGTTGAATACTCATACTCTTCCTTTTTC
AATATTATTGAAGCATTTATCAGGGTTATTGTCTCATGAGCGGATACATATTTGAATGTATTTAGAAAAA
TAAACAAATAGGGGTTCCGCGCACATTTCCCCGAAAAGTGCCACCTGACGTC
