>Addgene plasmid #30015 | HL 1474 (=HL 862 + pHL 404) | depositor partial sequence | sequence record 35636 | micC
TTATATGCCTTTATTGTCACAGATTTTATTTTCTGTTGGGCCATTGCATTGCCACTGATTTTCCAACATA
TAAAAAGACAAGCCCGAACAGTCGTCCGGGCTTTTTTTTTAGAATTGGATAATCCTTATCCAG
