>Addgene plasmid #30015 | HL 1474 (=HL 862 + pHL 404) | depositor partial sequence | sequence record 35637 | hfq
TAAGGAGGAAAAAAAATGGCTAAGGGGCAATCTTTACAAGATCCGTTCCTGAACGCACTGCGTCGGGAAC
GTGTTCCAGTTTCTATTTATTTGGTGAATGGTATTAAGCTGCAAGGGCAAATCGAGTCTTTTGATCAGTT
CGTGATCCTGTTGAAAAACACGGTCAGCCAGATGGTTTACAAGCACGCGATTTCTACTGTTGTCCCGTCT
CGCCCGGTTTCTCATCACAGTAACAACGCCGGTGGCGGTACCAGCAGTAACTACCATCATGGTAGCAGCG
CGCAGAATACTTCCGCGCAACAGGACAGCGAAGAAACCGAATAA
