>Addgene plasmid #30015 | HL 1474 (=HL 862 + pHL 404) | depositor partial sequence | sequence record 35638 | ompC
TTGCCGACTGATTAATGAGGGTTAATCAGTATGCAGTGGCATAAAAAAGCAAATAAAGGCATATAACAGA
GGGTTAATAACATGAAAGTTAAAGTACTGTCCCTCCTGGTCCCAGCTA
