>Addgene plasmid #30015 | HL 1474 (=HL 862 + pHL 404) | addgene partial sequence | sequence record 36757 | GFP-F 5'-GGTCCTTCTTGAGTTTGTAAC-3'
GACTCTCAATAAAAGCTAGCTTGGCTGTTTTGGCGGATGAGAGAAGATTTTCAGCCTGATACAGATTAAA
TCAGAACGCAGAAGCGGTCTGATAAAACAGAATTTGCCTGGCGGCAGTAGCGCGGTGGTCCCACCTGACC
CCATGCCGAACTCAGAAGTGAAACGCCGTAGCGCCGATGGTAGTGTGGGGTCTCCCCATGCGAGAGTAGG
GAACTGCCAGGCATCAAATAAAACGAAAGGCTCAGTCGAAAGACTGGGCCTTTCGTTTTATCTGTTGTTT
GTCGGTGAACGCTCTCCTGAGTAGGACAAATCCGCCGGGAGCGGATTTGAACGTTGCGAAGCAACGGCCC
GGAGGGTGGCGGGCAGGACGCCCGCCATAAACTGCCAGGCATCAAATTAAGCAGAAGGCCATCCTGACGG
ATGGCCTTTTTGCGTTTCTACAAACTCTTTTGTTTATTTTTCTAAATACATTCAAATATGTATCCGCTCA
GGATCCTCCCTATCAGTGATAGAGATTGACATCCCTATCAGTGATAGAGATACTCCCGGGTTATATGCCT
TTATTGTCACAGATTTTATTTTCTGTTGGGCCATTGCATTGCCACTGATTTTCCAACATATAAAAAGACA
AGCCCGAACAGTCGTCCGGGCTTTTTTTTTAGAATTGGATAATCCTTATCCANAAGCTTTAATCGTACAG
GGTAGTACAAATAAAAAANGCACGTCANATGACGTGCCTTTTTTCTTGTGAGCAGTGAATTCNATCCATA
AATGTG
