>Addgene plasmid #30015 | HL 1474 (=HL 862 + pHL 404) | addgene partial sequence | sequence record 37432 | pBR322ori-F 5'-GGGAAACGCCTGGTATCTTT-3'
GAGCGTCGATTTTTGTGATGCTCGTCAGGGGGGCGGAGCCTATGGAAAAACGCCAGCAACGCGGCCTTTT
TACGGTTCCTGGCCTTTTGCTGGCCTTTTGCTCACATGTTCTTTCCTGCGTTATCCCCTGATTCTGTGGA
TAACCGTATTACCGCCTTTGAGTGAGCTGATACCGCTCGCCGCAGCCGAACGCCCTAGGTCTAGGGCGGC
GGATTTGTCCTACTCAGGAGAGCGTTCACCGACAAACAACAGATAAAACGAAAGGCCCAGTCTTTCGACT
GAGCCTTTCGTTTTATTTGATGCCTCTAGCACGCGTACCATGGGCCCTTATTCGGTTTCTTCGCTGTCCT
GTTGCGCGGAAGTATTCTGCGCGCTGCTACCATGATGGTAGTTACTGCTGGTACCGCCACCGGCGTTGTT
ACTGTGATGAGAAACCGGGCGAGACGGGACAACAGTAGAAATCGCGTGCTTGTAAACCATCTGGCTGACC
GTGTTTTTCAACAGGATCACGAACTGATCAAAAGACTCGATTTGCCCTTGCAGCTTAATACCATTCACCA
AATAAATAGAAACTGGAACACGTTCCCGACGCAGTGCGTTCAGGAACGGATCTTGTAAAGATTGCCCCTT
AGCCATTTTTTTTCCTCCTTACCCGGGAGTATCTTGTTATCCGCTCACAATGTCAATGTTATCCGCTCAC
ATTTATGGATCGAATTCACTGCTCACAAGAAAAAAGGCACGTCATCTGACGTGCCTTTTTTATTTGTACT
ACCCTGTACGATTAAAGCTTCTGGATAAGGATTATCCAATTCT
