[The description below was written by a language model from this plasmid's Addgene catalogue record.]
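Description:
HL 1474 is the designation for E. coli strain HL 862 carrying plasmid pHL 404, a bacterial expression and synthetic biology construct. The plasmid is built on a roughly 2 kb backbone derived from the modular pZ vector system, combining a ColE1-type origin, which gives high copy number, with an ampicillin resistance marker for selection. The record notes that the plasmid may depend on its specific host strain, but it does not describe the genotype of HL 862. No feature table is provided, so the arrangement and orientation of the parts cannot be confirmed beyond the catalogue fields.

The insert, about 2.4 kb of E. coli-derived sequence cloned between AatII and ApaI sites that both remain intact, is listed as three expression units. The small regulatory RNA MicC is placed under the PLtetO-1 promoter, the RNA chaperone gene hfq under PLlacO-1, and an ompC::gfp fusion under a second PLtetO-1 promoter, with GFP at the C-terminal end of the fusion. PLtetO-1 and PLlacO-1 are synthetic phage lambda PL-based promoters carrying tet or lac operators, so they are repressed by TetR and LacI respectively and are induced with anhydrotetracycline or IPTG in hosts that supply these repressors. MicC is an Hfq-dependent sRNA that represses ompC, so fluorescence from the fusion reports the strength of sRNA-mediated silencing, while Hfq levels can be tuned independently through the lac-controlled promoter. This design fits the associated study of how competition for limited Hfq disrupts small RNA signalling in bacteria.
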