Addgene plasmid #30015: HL 1474 (=HL 862 + pHL 404)
Depositing lab: Han Lim. Depositing organization: University of California, Berkeley. Publication: Disruption of small RNA signaling caused by competition for Hfq. Hussein R, Lim HN. Proc Natl Acad Sci U S A. 2011 Jan 18;108(3):1110-5. doi: 10.1073/pnas.1010082108. Epub 2010 Dec 28. PubMed 21189298.
Backbone
  Vector backbone: ColE (from pZ system) + AmpR
  Backbone manufacturer: Lim Lab (modified from Rolf Lutz and Hermann Bujard, 1997)
  Backbone size w/o insert (bp): 2000
  Vector type: Bacterial Expression, Synthetic Biology
Growth in bacteria
  Bacterial resistance: Ampicillin, 100 μg/mL
  Growth temperature: 37°C
  Growth strain: HL 862
  Copy number: High Copy
Gene/Insert
  Gene/Insert name: pLtetO-1:MicC, pLlacO-1:hfq, pLtetO-1:ompC::gfp
  Species: E. coli
  Insert size (bp): 2400
  Tag / fusion protein: GFP (C terminal on backbone)
  Cloning method: Restriction Enzyme; 5′ cloning site AatII (not destroyed); 3′ cloning site ApaI (not destroyed)
  Sequencing primers: 5′ ctcatgagcggatacat atttgaa; 3′ agctgatacc gctcgccgca gccgaacg
Terms and licenses: Academic/Nonprofit Terms; Industry Terms: Not Available to Industry
Depositor comments: Please note that this plasmid may require a unique bacterial strain, so make sure to confirm that you can also obtain the appropriate growth strain. Please contact us or contact our distributors if you have any questions.
How to cite: HL 1474 (=HL 862 + pHL 404) was a gift from Han Lim (Addgene plasmid # 30015 ; http://n2t.net/addgene:30015 ; RRID:Addgene_30015)
